Addgene plasmid #64851: pcDNA3.1(+)-Mito-CaNARi
Purpose: Mitochondria-targeted FRET biosensor for monitoring calcineurin (CaN) activation; targeted to cytosolic face of mitochondrial outer membrane.
Depositing lab: Jin Zhang. Depositing organization: Johns Hopkins University and School of Medicine. Publication: Calmodulin-controlled spatial decoding of oscillatory Ca2+ signals by calcineurin. Mehta S, Aye-Han NN, Ganesan A, Oldach L, Gorshkov K, Zhang J. eLife. 2014 Jul 23;3:e03765. doi: 10.7554/eLife.03765. PubMed 25056880.
Backbone
  Vector backbone: pcDNA3.1+
  Backbone manufacturer: Invitrogen
  Backbone size w/o insert (bp): 5428
  Total vector size (bp): 8452
  Vector type: Mammalian Expression
  Selectable markers: Neomycin (select with G418)
Growth in bacteria
  Bacterial resistance: Ampicillin, 100 μg/mL
  Growth temperature: 37°C
  Growth strain: DH5alpha
  Copy number: High Copy
Gene/Insert
  Gene/Insert name: CaNARi
  Species: H. sapiens (human), Synthetic
  Insert size (bp): 3108
  Promoter: CMV
  Tag / fusion protein: Cerulean (N terminal on insert); Venus (C terminal on insert); N-terminal 30 amino acids from DAKAP1 (N terminal on insert)
  Cloning method: Restriction Enzyme; 5′ cloning site NheI (not destroyed); 3′ cloning site XbaI (not destroyed)
  Sequencing primers: 5′ T7 forward; 3′ BGH reverse
Terms and licenses: Academic/Nonprofit Terms; Industry Terms: Not Available to Industry
How to cite: pcDNA3.1(+)-Mito-CaNARi was a gift from Jin Zhang (Addgene plasmid # 64851 ; http://n2t.net/addgene:64851 ; RRID:Addgene_64851)
