[The description below was written by a language model from this plasmid's Addgene catalogue record and pLannotate feature annotations shown in this document.]
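Description:
pcDNA3.1(+)-Mito-CaNARi is a mammalian expression plasmid of 8,452 bp built on the Invitrogen pcDNA3.1+ backbone. It encodes a genetically encoded FRET biosensor that reports activation of the Ca2+/calmodulin-dependent phosphatase calcineurin (CaN). It is maintained in E. coli as a high-copy plasmid through a ColE1/pUC-type origin and an ampicillin resistance gene (β-lactamase), and it also carries an f1 origin. For selection in mammalian cells, an SV40 early promoter drives the neomycin phosphotransferase gene, followed by an SV40 polyadenylation signal, which allows G418 selection of stable transfectants. Short annotated fragments such as the lac promoter/operator, bom, ble and a truncated HIV-1 LTR match are backbone remnants or incidental hits, not functional payload.

The roughly 3.1 kb insert sits between NheI and XbaI sites. It is transcribed from the CMV immediate-early enhancer/promoter and terminated by the bovine growth hormone polyadenylation signal; a T7 promoter lies just upstream of the insert. The feature table shows a single fusion in which the human calcineurin catalytic subunit (PPP3CA) coding sequence is flanked by the cyan donor Cerulean on the N-terminal side and the yellow acceptor Venus (annotated as mVenus) on the C-terminal side. This arrangement is consistent with a sensor in which conformational change in calcineurin on activation alters FRET between the two fluorophores. According to the catalogue entry, the N-terminal 30 amino acids of DAKAP1 are added at the N terminus. This short segment is not separately annotated but would fall in the gap upstream of Cerulean. It anchors the sensor to the cytosolic face of the outer mitochondrial membrane, so the construct is used for live-cell imaging of local calcineurin activation at mitochondria.
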