Features (pLannotate 1.2.2; 22 found; start..end, strand, type, name):
     28..80      -  misc_feature   bom (fragment): basis of mobility region from pBR322
    235..614     +  enhancer       CMV enhancer: human cytomegalovirus immediate early enhancer
    615..818     +  promoter       CMV promoter: human cytomegalovirus (CMV) immediate early promoter
    814..847     +  LTR            5' LTR (truncated) (fragment): truncated 5' long terminal repeat (LTR) from HIV-1
    863..881     +  promoter       T7 promoter: promoter for bacteriophage T7 RNA polymerase
   1003..1719    +  CDS            Cerulean: Cerulean is a basic (constitutively fluorescent) cyan fluorescent protein published in 2004, derived from Aequorea victoria. It has low acid sensitivity.
   1726..3288    +  CDS            PPP3CA: PP2BA_HUMAN - Also known as CALNA, CNA. Experimental evidence at protein level: Swiss-Prot protein existence level 1. Calcium-dependent, calmodulin-stimulated protein phosphatase which plays an essential role in the transduction of intracellular Ca(2+)-mediated signals (PubMed:15671020, PubMed:18838687, PubMed:19154138, PubMed:23468591). Many of the substrates contain a PxIxIT motif and/or a LxVP motif (PubMed:17498738, PubMed:17502104, PubMed:23468591, PubMed:27974827, PubMed:22343722). In response to increased Ca(2+) levels, dephosphorylates and activates phosphatase SSH1 which results in co
   3295..4011    +  CDS            mVenus: mVenus is a basic (constitutively fluorescent) yellow fluorescent protein published in 2006, derived from Aequorea victoria. It is reported to be a rapidly-maturing monomer with moderate acid sensitivity.
   4052..4276    +  polyA_signal   bGH poly(A) signal: bovine growth hormone polyadenylation signal
   4280..4301    +  promoter       SV40 promoter (fragment): SV40 enhancer and early promoter
   4322..4750    +  rep_origin     f1 ori (sequence partly withheld): f1 bacteriophage origin of replication; arrow indicates direction of (+) strand synthesis
   4764..5093    +  promoter       SV40 promoter: SV40 enhancer and early promoter
   5160..5951    +  CDS            neo: KKA2_KLEPN - Also known as kan, nptII. Experimental evidence at protein level: Swiss-Prot protein existence level 1. Resistance to kanamycin, neomycin, paromomycin, ribostamycin, butirosin and gentamicin B. From Klebsiella pneumoniae.
   5975..6133    +  CDS            ble (fragment): BLE_KLEPN - Experimental evidence at protein level: Swiss-Prot protein existence level 1. Binding protein with a strong affinity to the bleomycin family of antibiotics. Binds to CL990; an antimitotic-antibiotic compound. From Klebsiella pneumoniae.
   6128..6249    +  polyA_signal   SV40 poly(A) signal: SV40 polyadenylation signal
   6322..6338    -  protein_bind   lac operator: The lac repressor binds to the lac operator to inhibit transcription in E. coli. This inhibition can be relieved by adding lactose or isopropyl-β-D-thiogalactopyranoside (IPTG). lac repressor encoded by lacI
   6346..6376    -  promoter       lac promoter: promoter for the E. coli lac operon
   6391..6412    -  protein_bind   CAP binding site: CAP binding activates transcription in the presence of cAMP. E. coli catabolite activator protein
   6425..6517    -  CDS            lacI (fragment): lac repressor; lacI; The lac repressor binds to the lac operator to inhibit transcription in E. coli. This inhibition can be relieved by adding lactose or isopropyl-β-D-thiogalactopyranoside (IPTG).
   6700..7285    -  rep_origin     ori: high-copy-number ColE1/pMB1/pBR322/pUC origin of replication
   7456..8316    -  CDS            AmpR: β-lactamase; bla; confers resistance to ampicillin, carbenicillin, and related antibiotics
   8317..8421    -  promoter       AmpR promoter: bla
>Addgene plasmid #64851 | pcDNA3.1(+)-Mito-CaNARi | depositor full sequence | sequence record 109676 | pcDNA3.1(+)-Mito-CaNARi sequence 8452 bps
GACGGATCGGGAGATCTCCCGATCCCCTATGGTGCACTCTCAGTACAATCTGCTCTGATGCCGCATAGTT
AAGCCAGTATCTGCTCCCTGCTTGTGTGTTGGAGGTCGCTGAGTAGTGCGCGAGCAAAATTTAAGCTACA
ACAAGGCAAGGCTTGACCGACAATTGCATGAAGAATCTGCTTAGGGTTAGGCGTTTTGCGCTGCTTCGCG
ATGTACGGGCCAGATATACGCGTTGACATTGATTATTGACTAGTTATTAATAGTAATCAATTACGGGGTC
ATTAGTTCATAGCCCATATATGGAGTTCCGCGTTACATAACTTACGGTAAATGGCCCGCCTGGCTGACCG
CCCAACGACCCCCGCCCATTGACGTCAATAATGACGTATGTTCCCATAGTAACGCCAATAGGGACTTTCC
ATTGACGTCAATGGGTGGAGTATTTACGGTAAACTGCCCACTTGGCAGTACATCAAGTGTATCATATGCC
AAGTACGCCCCCTATTGACGTCAATGACGGTAAATGGCCCGCCTGGCATTATGCCCAGTACATGACCTTA
TGGGACTTTCCTACTTGGCAGTACATCTACGTATTAGTCATCGCTATTACCATGGTGATGCGGTTTTGGC
AGTACATCAATGGGCGTGGATAGCGGTTTGACTCACGGGGATTTCCAAGTCTCCACCCCATTGACGTCAA
TGGGAGTTTGTTTTGGCACCAAAATCAACGGGACTTTCCAAAATGTCGTAACAACTCCGCCCCATTGACG
CAAATGGGCGGTAGGCGTGTACGGTGGGAGGTCTATATAAGCAGAGCTCTCTGGCTAACTAGAGAACCCA
CTGCTTACTGGCTTATCGAAATTAATACGACTCACTATAGGGAGACCCAAGCTGGCTAGCGCCACCATGG
CCATCCAGTTGCGTTCGCTCTTCCCCTTGGCGTTGCCCGGAATGCTGGCCCTCCTTGGCTGGTGGTGGTT
TTTCTCTCGTAAAAAAAAGCTTATGGTGAGCAAGGGCGAGGAGCTGTTCACCGGGGTGGTGCCCATCCTG
GTCGAGCTGGACGGCGACGTAAACGGCCACAGGTTCAGCGTGTCCGGCGAGGGCGAGGGCGATGCCACCT
ACGGCAAGCTGACCCTGAAGTTCATCTGCACCACCGGCAAGCTGCCCGTGCCCTGGCCCACCCTCGTGAC
CACCCTGACCTGGGGCGTGCAGTGCTTCGCCCGCTACCCCGACCACATGAAGCAGCACGACTTCTTCAAG
TCCGCCATGCCCGAAGGCTACGTCCAGGAGCGTACCATCTTCTTCAAGGACGACGGCAACTACAAGACCC
GCGCCGAGGTGAAGTTCGAGGGCGACACCCTGGTGAACCGCATCGAGCTGAAGGGCATCGACTTCAAGGA
GGACGGCAACATCCTGGGGCACAAGCTGGAGTACAACGCCATCAGTGACAACGTCTATATCACCGCCGAC
AAGCAGAAGAACGGCATCAAGGCCCACTTCAAGATCCGCCACAACATCGAGGACGGCAGCGTGCAGCTCG
CCGACCACTACCAGCAGAACACCCCCATCGGCGACGGCCCCGTGCTGCTGCCCGACAACCACTACCTGAG
CACCCAGTCCGCCCTGAGCAAAGACCCCAACGAGAAGCGCGATCACATGGTCCTGCTGGAGTTCGTGACC
GCCGCCGGGATCACTCTCGGCATGGACGAGCTGTACAAGGGATCCATGTCCGAGCCCAAGGCAATTGATC
CCAAGTTGTCGACGACCGACAGGGTGGTGAAAGCTGTTCCATTTCCTCCAAGTCACCGGCTTACAGCAAA
AGAAGTGTTTGATAATGATGGAAAACCTCGTGTGGATATCTTAAAGGCGCATCTTATGAAGGAGGGAAGG
CTGGAAGAGAGTGTTGCATTGAGAATAATAACAGAGGGTGCATCAATTCTTCGACAGGAAAAAAATTTGC
TGGATATTGATGCGCCAGTCACTGTTTGTGGGGACATTCATGGACAATTCTTTGATTTGATGAAGCTCTT
TGAAGTCGGGGGATCTCCTGCCAACACTCGCTACCTCTTCTTAGGGGACTATGTTGACAGAGGGTACTTC
AGTATTGAATGTGTGCTGTATTTGTGGGCCTTGAAAATTCTCTACCCCAAAACACTGTTTTTACTTCGTG
GAAATCATGAATGTAGACATCTAACAGAGTATTTCACATTTAAACAAGAATGTAAAATAAAGTATTCAGA
ACGAGTATATGATGCCTGTATGGATGCCTTTGACTGCCTTCCCCTGGCTGCCCTGATGAACCAACAGTTC
CTGTGTGTGCATGGTGGTTTGTCTCCAGAGATTAACACTTTAGATGATATCAGAAAATTAGACCGATTCA
AAGAACCACCTGCATATGGACCTATGTGTGATATCCTGTGGTCAGACCCCCTGGAAGATTTTGGAAATGA
GAAGACTCAGGAACATTTCACTCACAACACAGTCAGGGGGTGTTCATACTTCTACAGTTACCCGGCTGTA
TGTGAATTCTTACAGCACAATAACTTGTTATCTATACTCCGAGCCCACGAAGCCCAAGATGCAGGGTACC
GCATGTACAGGAAAAGCCAAACAACAGGCTTCCCTTCTCTAATTACAATTTTTTCAGCACCAAATTACTT
AGATGTATACAATAACAAAGCTGCAGTATTGAAGTATGAGAACAATGTTATGAATATCAGGCAATTCAAC
TGTTCTCCTCATCCATACTGGCTTCCAAATTTCATGGATGTTTTTACTTGGTCCCTTCCATTTGTTGGGG
AAAAAGTGACTGAGATGCTGGTAAATGTCCTCAACATCTGCTCAGATGATGAACTAGGGTCAGAAGAAGA
TGGATTTGATGGTGCAACAGCTGCAGCCCGGAAAGAGGTGATAAGGAACAAGATCCGAGCAATAGGCAAA
ATGGCCAGAGTGTTCTCAGTGCTCAGAGAAGAGAGTGAGAGTGTGCTGACGCTGAAAGGCTTGACCCCAA
CTGGCATGCTCCCCAGCGGAGTACTTTCTGGAGGGAAGCAAACCCTGCAAAGCGCTACTGTTGAGGCTAT
TGAGGCTGATGAAGCTATCAAAGGATTTTCACCACAACATAAGATCACTAGCTTCGAGGAAGCCAAGGGC
TTAGACCGAATTAATGAGAGGATGCCGCCTCGCAGAGATGCCATGCCCTCTGACGCCAACCTTAACTCCA
TCAACAAGGCTCTCACCTCAGAGACTAACGGCACGGACAGCAATGGCAGTAATAGCAGCAATATTCAGCT
CGAGATGGTGAGCAAGGGCGAGGAGCTGTTCACCGGGGTGGTGCCCATCCTGGTCGAGCTGGACGGCGAC
GTAAACGGCCACAAGTTCAGCGTGTCCGGTGAGGGCGAGGGCGATGCCACCTACGGCAAGCTGACCCTGA
AGCTGATCTGCACCACCGGCAAGCTGCCCGTGCCCTGGCCCACCCTCGTGACCACCCTGGGCTACGGCCT
GCAGTGCTTCGCCCGCTACCCCGACCACATGAAGCAGCACGACTTCTTCAAGTCCGCCATGCCCGAAGGC
TACGTCCAGGAGCGCACCATCTTCTTCAAGGACGACGGCAACTACAAGACCCGCGCCGAGGTGAAGTTCG
AGGGCGACACCCTGGTGAACCGCATCGAGCTGAAGGGCATCGACTTCAAGGAGGACGGCAACATCCTGGG
GCACAAGCTGGAGTACAACTACAACAGCCACAACGTCTATATCACCGCCGACAAGCAGAAGAACGGCATC
AAGGCCAACTTTAAGATCCGCCACAACATCGAGGACGGCGGCGTGCAGCTCGCCGACCACTACCAGCAGA
ACACCCCCATCGGCGACGGCCCCGTGCTGCTGCCCGACAACCACTACCTGAGCTACCAGTCCAAGCTGAG
CAAAGACCCCAACGAGAAGCGCGATCACATGGTCCTGCTGGAGTTCGTGACCGCCGCCGGGATCACTCTC
GGCATGGACGAGCTGTACAAGTAATCTAGAGGGCCCGTTTAAACCCGCTGATCAGCCTCGACTGTGCCTT
CTAGTTGCCAGCCATCTGTTGTTTGCCCCTCCCCCGTGCCTTCCTTGACCCTGGAAGGTGCCACTCCCAC
TGTCCTTTCCTAATAAAATGAGGAAATTGCATCGCATTGTCTGAGTAGGTGTCATTCTATTCTGGGGGGT
GGGGTGGGGCAGGACAGCAAGGGGGAGGATTGGGAAGACAATAGCAGGCATGCTGGGGATGCGGTGGGCT
CTATGGCTTCTGAGGCGGAAAGAACCAGCTGGGGCTCTAGGGGGTATCCCC
[124 nt withheld, positions 4322-4445]
C
[91 nt withheld, positions 4447-4537]
A
[49 nt withheld, positions 4539-4587]
CCTTTGACGTTGGAGTCCACGTTCTTT
[37 nt withheld, positions 4615-4651]
ACCCTATCTCGGTCTATTCTTTTGATTTATAAGGGATTTTGCCGATTTCGGCCTATTGGTTAAAAAATGA
GCTGATTTAACAAAAATTTAACGCGAATTAATTCTGTGGAATGTGTGTCAGTTAGGGTGTGGAAAGTCCC
CAGGCTCCCCAGCAGGCAGAAGTATGCAAAGCATGCATCTCAATTAGTCAGCAACCAGGTGTGGAAAGTC
CCCAGGCTCCCCAGCAGGCAGAAGTATGCAAAGCATGCATCTCAATTAGTCAGCAACCATAGTCCCGCCC
CTAACTCCGCCCATCCCGCCCCTAACTCCGCCCAGTTCCGCCCATTCTCCGCCCCATGGCTGACTAATTT
TTTTTATTTATGCAGAGGCCGAGGCCGCCTCTGCCTCTGAGCTATTCCAGAAGTAGTGAGGAGGCTTTTT
TGGAGGCCTAGGCTTTTGCAAAAAGCTCCCGGGAGCTTGTATATCCATTTTCGGATCTGATCAAGAGACA
GGATGAGGATCGTTTCGCATGATTGAACAAGATGGATTGCACGCAGGTTCTCCGGCCGCTTGGGTGGAGA
GGCTATTCGGCTATGACTGGGCACAACAGACAATCGGCTGCTCTGATGCCGCCGTGTTCCGGCTGTCAGC
GCAGGGGCGCCCGGTTCTTTTTGTCAAGACCGACCTGTCCGGTGCCCTGAATGAACTGCAGGACGAGGCA
GCGCGGCTATCGTGGCTGGCCACGACGGGCGTTCCTTGCGCAGCTGTGCTCGACGTTGTCACTGAAGCGG
GAAGGGACTGGCTGCTATTGGGCGAAGTGCCGGGGCAGGATCTCCTGTCATCTCACCTTGCTCCTGCCGA
GAAAGTATCCATCATGGCTGATGCAATGCGGCGGCTGCATACGCTTGATCCGGCTACCTGCCCATTCGAC
CACCAAGCGAAACATCGCATCGAGCGAGCACGTACTCGGATGGAAGCCGGTCTTGTCGATCAGGATGATC
TGGACGAAGAGCATCAGGGGCTCGCGCCAGCCGAACTGTTCGCCAGGCTCAAGGCGCGCATGCCCGACGG
CGAGGATCTCGTCGTGACCCATGGCGATGCCTGCTTGCCGAATATCATGGTGGAAAATGGCCGCTTTTCT
GGATTCATCGACTGTGGCCGGCTGGGTGTGGCGGACCGCTATCAGGACATAGCGTTGGCTACCCGTGATA
TTGCTGAAGAGCTTGGCGGCGAATGGGCTGACCGCTTCCTCGTGCTTTACGGTATCGCCGCTCCCGATTC
GCAGCGCATCGCCTTCTATCGCCTTCTTGACGAGTTCTTCTGAGCGGGACTCTGGGGTTCGAAATGACCG
ACCAAGCGACGCCCAACCTGCCATCACGAGATTTCGATTCCACCGCCGCCTTCTATGAAAGGTTGGGCTT
CGGAATCGTTTTCCGGGACGCCGGCTGGATGATCCTCCAGCGCGGGGATCTCATGCTGGAGTTCTTCGCC
CACCCCAACTTGTTTATTGCAGCTTATAATGGTTACAAATAAAGCAATAGCATCACAAATTTCACAAATA
AAGCATTTTTTTCACTGCATTCTAGTTGTGGTTTGTCCAAACTCATCAATGTATCTTATCATGTCTGTAT
ACCGTCGACCTCTAGCTAGAGCTTGGCGTAATCATGGTCATAGCTGTTTCCTGTGTGAAATTGTTATCCG
CTCACAATTCCACACAACATACGAGCCGGAAGCATAAAGTGTAAAGCCTGGGGTGCCTAATGAGTGAGCT
AACTCACATTAATTGCGTTGCGCTCACTGCCCGCTTTCCAGTCGGGAAACCTGTCGTGCCAGCTGCATTA
ATGAATCGGCCAACGCGCGGGGAGAGGCGGTTTGCGTATTGGGCGCTCTTCCGCTTCCTCGCTCACTGAC
TCGCTGCGCTCGGTCGTTCGGCTGCGGCGAGCGGTATCAGCTCACTCAAAGGCGGTAATACGGTTATCCA
CAGAATCAGGGGATAACGCAGGAAAGAACATGTGAGCAAAAGGCCAGCAAAAGGCCAGGAACCGTAAAAA
GGCCGCGTTGCTGGCGTTTTTCCATAGGCTCCGCCCCCCTGACGAGCATCACAAAAATCGACGCTCAAGT
CAGAGGTGGCGAAACCCGACAGGACTATAAAGATACCAGGCGTTTCCCCCTGGAAGCTCCCTCGTGCGCT
CTCCTGTTCCGACCCTGCCGCTTACCGGATACCTGTCCGCCTTTCTCCCTTCGGGAAGCGTGGCGCTTTC
TCATAGCTCACGCTGTAGGTATCTCAGTTCGGTGTAGGTCGTTCGCTCCAAGCTGGGCTGTGTGCACGAA
CCCCCCGTTCAGCCCGACCGCTGCGCCTTATCCGGTAACTATCGTCTTGAGTCCAACCCGGTAAGACACG
ACTTATCGCCACTGGCAGCAGCCACTGGTAACAGGATTAGCAGAGCGAGGTATGTAGGCGGTGCTACAGA
GTTCTTGAAGTGGTGGCCTAACTACGGCTACACTAGAAGAACAGTATTTGGTATCTGCGCTCTGCTGAAG
CCAGTTACCTTCGGAAAAAGAGTTGGTAGCTCTTGATCCGGCAAACAAACCACCGCTGGTAGCGGTTTTT
TTGTTTGCAAGCAGCAGATTACGCGCAGAAAAAAAGGATCTCAAGAAGATCCTTTGATCTTTTCTACGGG
GTCTGACGCTCAGTGGAACGAAAACTCACGTTAAGGGATTTTGGTCATGAGATTATCAAAAAGGATCTTC
ACCTAGATCCTTTTAAATTAAAAATGAAGTTTTAAATCAATCTAAAGTATATATGAGTAAACTTGGTCTG
ACAGTTACCAATGCTTAATCAGTGAGGCACCTATCTCAGCGATCTGTCTATTTCGTTCATCCATAGTTGC
CTGACTCCCCGTCGTGTAGATAACTACGATACGGGAGGGCTTACCATCTGGCCCCAGTGCTGCAATGATA
CCGCGAGACCCACGCTCACCGGCTCCAGATTTATCAGCAATAAACCAGCCAGCCGGAAGGGCCGAGCGCA
GAAGTGGTCCTGCAACTTTATCCGCCTCCATCCAGTCTATTAATTGTTGCCGGGAAGCTAGAGTAAGTAG
TTCGCCAGTTAATAGTTTGCGCAACGTTGTTGCCATTGCTACAGGCATCGTGGTGTCACGCTCGTCGTTT
GGTATGGCTTCATTCAGCTCCGGTTCCCAACGATCAAGGCGAGTTACATGATCCCCCATGTTGTGCAAAA
AAGCGGTTAGCTCCTTCGGTCCTCCGATCGTTGTCAGAAGTAAGTTGGCCGCAGTGTTATCACTCATGGT
TATGGCAGCACTGCATAATTCTCTTACTGTCATGCCATCCGTAAGATGCTTTTCTGTGACTGGTGAGTAC
TCAACCAAGTCATTCTGAGAATAGTGTATGCGGCGACCGAGTTGCTCTTGCCCGGCGTCAATACGGGATA
ATACCGCGCCACATAGCAGAACTTTAAAAGTGCTCATCATTGGAAAACGTTCTTCGGGGCGAAAACTCTC
AAGGATCTTACCGCTGTTGAGATCCAGTTCGATGTAACCCACTCGTGCACCCAACTGATCTTCAGCATCT
TTTACTTTCACCAGCGTTTCTGGGTGAGCAAAAACAGGAAGGCAAAATGCCGCAAAAAAGGGAATAAGGG
CGACACGGAAATGTTGAATACTCATACTCTTCCTTTTTCAATATTATTGAAGCATTTATCAGGGTTATTG
TCTCATGAGCGGATACATATTTGAATGTATTTAGAAAAATAAACAAATAGGGGTTCCGCGCACATTTCCC
CGAAAAGTGCCACCTGACGTC
