>Addgene plasmid #64851 | pcDNA3.1(+)-Mito-CaNARi | addgene partial sequence | sequence record 111789 | CMV-F 5'-CGCAAATGGGCGGTAGGCGTG-3'
ACTAGAGAACCCACTGCTTACTGGCTTATCGAAATTAATACGACTCACTATAGGGAGACCCAAGCTGGCT
AGCGCCACCATGGCCATCCAGTTGCGTTCGCTCTTCCCCTTGGCGTTGCCCGGAATGCTGGCCCTCCTTG
GCTGGTGGTGGTTTTTCTCTCGTAAAAAAAAGCTTATGGTGAGCAAGGGCGAGGAGCTGTTCACCGGGGT
GGTGCCCATCCTGGTCGAGCTGGACGGCGACGTAAACGGCCACAGGTTCAGCGTGTCCGGCGAGGGCGAG
GGCGATGCCACCTACGGCAAGCTGACCCTGAAGTTCATCTGCACCACCGGCAAGCTGCCCGTGCCCTGGC
CCACCCTCGTGACCACCCTGACCTGGGGCGTGCAGTGCTTCGCCCGCTACCCCGACCACATGAAGCAGCA
CGACTTCTTCAAGTCCGCCATGCCCGAAGGCTACGTCCAGGAGCGTACCATCTTCTTCAAGGACGACGGC
AACTACAAGACCCGCGCCGAGGTGAAGTTCGAGGGCGACACCCTGGTGAACCGCATCGAGCTGAAGGGCA
TCGACTTCAAGGAGGACGGCAACATCCTGGGGCACAAGCTGGAGTACAACGCCATCAGTGACAACGTCTA
TATCACCGCCGACAAGCAGAAGAACGGCATCAAGGCCCACTTCAAGATCCGCCACAACATCGAGGACGGC
AGCGTGCAGCTCGCCGACCACTACCAGCAGAACACCCCCATCGGCGACGGCCCCGTGCTGCTGCCCGACA
ACCACTACCTGAGCACCCAGTCCGCCCTGAGCAA
