>Addgene plasmid #64851 | pcDNA3.1(+)-Mito-CaNARi | addgene partial sequence | sequence record 112477 | BGH-rev 5'-TAGAAGGCACAGTCGAGG-3'
GCTCGTCCATGCCGAGAGTGATCCCGGCGGCGGTCACGAACTCCAGCAGGACCATGTGATCGCGCTTCTC
GTTGGGGTCTTTGCTCAGCTTGGACTGGTAGCTCAGGTAGTGGTTGTCGGGCAGCAGCACGGGGCCGTCG
CCGATGGGGGTGTTCTGCTGGTAGTGGTCGGCGAGCTGCACGCCGCCGTCCTCGATGTTGTGGCGGATCT
TGAAGTTGGCCTTGATGCCGTTCTTCTGCTTGTCGGCGGTGATATAGACGTTGTGGCTGTTGTAGTTGTA
CTCCAGCTTGTGCCCCAGGATGTTGCCGTCCTCCTTGAAGTCGATGCCCTTCAGCTCGATGCGGTTCACC
AGGGTGTCGCCCTCGAACTTCACCTCGGCGCGGGTCTTGTAGTTGCCGTCGTCCTTGAAGAAGATGGTGC
GCTCCTGGACGTAGCCTTCGGGCATGGCGGACTTGAAGAAGTCGTGCTGCTTCATGTGGTCGGGGTAGCG
GGCGAAGCACTGCAGGCCGTAGCCCAGGGTGGTCACGAGGGTGGGCCAGGGCACGGGCAGCTTGCCGGTG
GTGCAGATCAGCTTCAGGGTCAGCTTGCCGTAGGTGGCATCGCCCTCGCCCTCGCCGGACACGCTGAACT
TGTGGCCGTTTACGTCGCCGTCCAGCTCGACCAGGATGGGCACCACCCCGGTGAACAGCTCCTCGCCCTT
GCTCACCATCTCGAGCTGAATATTGCTGCTATTACTGCCATTGCTGTCCGTGCCGTTAGTCTCTGAGGTG
AGAG
