>Addgene plasmid #64851 | pcDNA3.1(+)-Mito-CaNARi | addgene partial sequence | sequence record 114512 | mVenus-R 5'-cgaagcactgcaggccgtagc-3'
CAGCTTGCCGGTGGTGCAGATCAGCTTCAGGGTCAGCTTGCCGTAGGTGGCATCGCCCTCGCCCTCGCCG
GACACGCTGAACTTGTGGCCGTTTACGTCGCCGTCCAGCTCGACCAGGATGGGCACCACCCCGGTGAACA
GCTCCTCGCCCTTGCTCACCATCTCGAGCTGAATATTGCTGCTATTACTGCCATTGCTGTCCGTGCCGTT
AGTCTCTGAGGTGAGAGCCTTGTTGATGGAGTTAAGGTTGGCGTCAGAGGGCATGGCATCTCTGCGAGGC
GGCATCCTCTCATTAATTCGGTCTAAGCCCTTGGCTTCCTCGAAGCTAGTGATCTTATGTTGTGGTGAAA
ATCCTTTGATAGCTTCATCAGCCTCAATAGCCTCAACAGTAGCGCTTTGCAGGGTTTGCTTCCCTCCAGA
AAGTACTCCGCTGGGGAGCATGCCAGTTGGGGTCAAGCCTTTCAGCGTCAGCACACTCTCACTCTCTTCT
CTGAGCACTGAGAACACTCTGGCCATTTTGCCTATTGCTCGGATCTTGTTCCTTATCACCTCTTTCCGGG
CTGCAGCTGTTGCACCATCAAATCCATCTTCTTCTGACCCTAGTTCATCATCTGAGCAGATGTTGAGGAC
ATTTACCAGCATCTCAGTCACTTTTTCCCCAACAAATGGAAGGGACCAAGTAAAAACATCCATGAAATTT
GGAAGCCAGTATGGATGAGGAGAACAGTTGAATTGCCTGATATTCATAACATTGTTCTCATACTTCAATA
CTGCAGCTTTGTTATTGTATACATCTAAGTAATTTGGTGCTG
