>Addgene plasmid #64851 | pcDNA3.1(+)-Mito-CaNARi | addgene partial sequence | sequence record 116053 | CNA-R 5'-gcaggtggttctttgaatcg-3'
CCACCATGCACACACAGGAACTGTTGGTTCATCAGGGCAGCCAGGGGAAGGCAGTCAAAGGCATCCATAC
AGGCATCATATACGCGTTCTGAATACTTTATTTTACATTCTTGTTTAAATGTGAAATACTCTGTTAGATG
TCTACATTCATGATTTCCACGAAGTAAAAACAGTGTTTTGGGGTAGAGAATTTTCAAGGCCCACAAATAC
AGCACACATTCAATACTGAAGTACCCTCTGTCAACATAGTCCCCTAAGAAGAGGTAGCGAGTGTTGGCAG
GAGATCCCCCGACTTCAAAGAGCTTCATCAAATCAAAGAATTGTCCATGAATGTCCCCACAAACAGTGAC
TGGCGCATCAATATCCAGCAAATTTTTTTCCTGTCGAAGAATTGATGCACCCTCTGTTATTATTCTCAAT
GCAACACTCTCTTCCAGCCTTCCCTCCTTCATAAGATGCGCCTTTAAGATATCCACACGAGGTTTTCCAT
CATTATCAAACACTTCTTTTGCTGTAAGCCGGTGACTTGGAGGAAATGGAACAGCTTTCACCACCCTGTC
GGTCGTCGACAACTTGGGATCAATTGCCTTGGGCTCGGACATGGATCCCTTGTACAGCTCGTCCATGCCG
AGAGTGATCCCGGCGGCGGTCACGAACTCCAGCAGGACCATGTGATCGCGCTTCTCGTT
